>Addgene plasmid #87502 | NG-13 | addgene full sequence | sequence record 174697 | Addgene NGS Result
CTAAATTGTAAGCGTTAATATTTTGTTAAAATTCGCGTTAAATTTTTGTTAAATCAGCTCATTTTTTAAC
CAATAGGCCGAAATCGGCAAAATCCCTTATAAATCAAAAGAATAGACCGAGATAGGGTTGAGTGGCCGCT
ACAGGGCGCTCCCATTCGCCATTCAGGCTGCGCAACTGTTGGGAAGGGCGTTTCGGTGCGGGCCTCTTCG
CTATTACGCCAGCTGGCGAAAGGGGGATGTGCTGCAAGGCGATTAAGTTGGGTAACGCCAGGGTTTTCCC
AGTCACGACGTTGTAAAACGACGGCCAGTGAGCGCGACGTAATACGACTCACTATAGGGCGAATTGGCGG
AAGGCCGTCAAGGCCACGTGTCTTGTCCAGAGCTCGTATCCTGCAGCCATTGTGCTGGCGCGGATTCTTT
ATCACTGATAAGTTGGTGGACATATTATGAGTCGTTTATCAGTGATAAAGTGTCAAGCATGACAAAGTTG
CAGCCGAATACAGTGGAGTCATCCGTGCCGCCCTAGACCTGTTGAACGAGGTCGGCGTAGACGGTCTGAC
GAGAGTCCACGCAAACTGGCGGAACGGTTGGGGGTTCAGCAGCCGGCGCTTTAGAGTCCTGGCGTATTAT
GTCAAGATCATGGGCTCACGCCAGATCAGGTTGTTGCAATCGCGTCGAATGGAGGGGGAAAGCAAGCCCT
GGAAACCGTGCAAAGGTTGTTGCCGGTCTTGTGTCAGGACCATGGCTTAACGCCGGAGCAAGTTGTACTG
CAGGATACGGTACCTGGAGCACAAGACTGGCCTCATGGGCCTTCCGCTCACTGCCCGCTTTCCAGTCGGG
AAACCTGTCGTGCCAGCTGCATTAACATGGTCATAGCTGTTTCCTTGCGTATTGGGCGCTCTCCGCTTCC
TCGCTCACTGACTCGCTGCGCTCGGTCGTTCGGGTAAAGCCTGGGGTGCCTAATGAGCAAAAGGCCAGCA
AAAGGCCAGGAACCGTAAAAAGGCCGCGTTGCTGGCGTTTTTCCATAGGCTCCGCCCCCCTGACGAGCAT
CACAAAAATCGACGCTCAAGTCAGAGGTGGCGAAACCCGACAGGACTATAAAGATACCAGGCGTTTCCCC
CTGGAAGCTCCCTCGTGCGCTCTCCTGTTCCGACCCTGCCGCTTACCGGATACCTGTCCGCCTTTCTCCC
TTCGGGAAGCGTGGCGCTTTCTCATAGCTCACGCTGTAGGTATCTCAGTTCGGTGTAGGTCGTTCGCTCC
AAGCTGGGCTGTGTGCACGAACCCCCCGTTCAGCCCGACCGCTGCGCCTTATCCGGTAACTATCGTCTTG
AGTCCAACCCGGTAAGACACGACTTATCGCCACTGGCAGCAGCCACTGGTAACAGGATTAGCAGAGCGAG
GTATGTAGGCGGTGCTACAGAGTTCTTGAAGTGGTGGCCTAACTACGGCTACACTAGAAGAACAGTATTT
GGTATCTGCGCTCTGCTGAAGCCAGTTACCTTCGGAAAAAGAGTTGGTAGCTCTTGATCCGGCAAACAAA
CCACCGCTGGTAGCGGTGGTTTTTTTGTTTGCAAGCAGCAGATTACGCGCAGAAAAAAAGGATCTCAAGA
AGATCCTTTGATCTTTTCTACGGGGTCTGACGCTCAGTGGAACGAAAACTCACGTTAAGGGATTTTGGTC
ATGAGATTATCAAAAAGGATCTTCACCTAGATCCTTTTAAATTAAAAATGAAGTTTTAAATCAATCTAAA
GTATATATGAGTAAACTTGGTCTGACAGTTACCAATGCTTAATCAGTGAGGCACCTATCTCAGCGATCTG
TCTATTTCGTTCATCCATAGTTGCCTGACTCCCCGTCGTGTAGATAACTACGATACGGGAGGGCTTACCA
TCTGGCCCCAGTGCTGCAATGATACCGCGAGAACCACGCTCACCGGCTCCAGATTTATCAGCAATAAACC
AGCCAGCCGGAAGGGCCGAGCGCAGAAGTGGTCCTGCAACTTTATCCGCCTCCATCCAGTCTATTAATTG
TTGCCGGGAAGCTAGAGTAAGTAGTTCGCCAGTTAATAGTTTGCGCAACGTTGTTGCCATTGCTACAGGC
ATCGTGGTGTCACGCTCGTCGTTTGGTATGGCTTCATTCAGCTCCGGTTCCCAACGATCAAGGCGAGTTA
CATGATCCCCCATGTTGTGCAAAAAAGCGGTTAGCTCCTTCGGTCCTCCGATCGTTGTCAGAAGTAAGTT
GGCCGCAGTGTTATCACTCATGGTTATGGCAGCACTGCATAATTCTCTTACTGTCATGCCATCCGTAAGA
TGCTTTTCTGTGACTGGTGAGTACTCAACCAAGTCATTCTGAGAATAGTGTATGCGGCGACCGAGTTGCT
CTTGCCCGGCGTCAATACGGGATAATACCGCGCCACATAGCAGAACTTTAAAAGTGCTCATCATTGGAAA
ACGTTCTTCGGGGCGAAAACTCTCAAGGATCTTACCGCTGTTGAGATCCAGTTCGATGTAACCCACTCGT
GCACCCAACTGATCTTCAGCATCTTTTACTTTCACCAGCGTTTCTGGGTGAGCAAAAACAGGAAGGCAAA
ATGCCGCAAAAAAGGGAATAAGGGCGACACGGAAATGTTGAATACTCATACTCTTCCTTTTTCAATATTA
TTGAAGCATTTATCAGGGTTATTGTCTCATGAGCGGATACATATTTGAATGTATTTAGAAAAATAAACAA
ATAGGGGTTCCGCGCACATTTCCCCGAAAAGTGCCAC
Features (pLannotate 1.2.2; 8 found; start..end, strand, type, name):
      3..134     -  rep_origin     M13 ori (fragment): M13 bacteriophage origin of replication; arrow indicates direction of (+) strand synthesis
    155..311     -  CDS            lacZα (fragment): LacZα fragment of β-galactosidase; lacZ fragment
    320..338     +  promoter       T7 promoter: promoter for bacteriophage T7 RNA polymerase
    818..865     -  CDS            lacI (fragment): lac repressor; lacI; The lac repressor binds to the lac operator to inhibit transcription in E. coli. This inhibition can be relieved by adding lactose or isopropyl-β-D-thiogalactopyranoside (IPTG).
    902..942     -  rep_origin     RSF ori (fragment): Plasmids containing the RSF 1030 origin of replication can be propagated in E. coli cells that contain additional plasmids with compatible origins.
   1020..1608    -  rep_origin     ori: high-copy-number ColE1/pMB1/pBR322/pUC origin of replication
   1779..2639    -  CDS            AmpR: β-lactamase; bla; confers resistance to ampicillin, carbenicillin, and related antibiotics
   2640..2744    -  promoter       AmpR promoter: bla
