[The description below was written by a language model from this plasmid's Addgene catalogue record and pLannotate feature annotations shown in this document.]
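Description:
NG-13 is a small (about 2.8 kb) bacterial storage plasmid built on the pMA-T gene-synthesis backbone, holding one synthetic fragment from a library of TAL effector DNA-binding domain parts. It belongs to the STAR system, a TAL effector assembly reaction based on isothermal assembly, and its stated purpose is to serve as the source for library amplification of fragment NG-13. The name suggests a repeat module carrying the NG repeat-variable diresidue (which conventionally specifies thymine) intended for position 13 of a TALE array, but the record does not spell this out, and it gives neither the fragment's exact boundaries nor the cloning method.

The plasmid is maintained in E. coli at high copy through a ColE1/pUC-type origin and is selected with ampicillin via a β-lactamase gene driven by its native bla promoter. The automated annotation otherwise finds only backbone remnants: partial matches to an M13 origin, lacZα, lacI and an RSF origin, all short fragments that are unlikely to be functional, plus a T7 promoter. The synthetic insert itself is not annotated. It most plausibly lies in the unannotated stretch of roughly 480 bp between the T7 promoter and the lacI fragment, although the feature table does not confirm this. No eukaryotic promoter, tag, reporter or nuclease domain is recorded, consistent with a plasmid that is not an expression construct but a template from which the module is amplified and then combined with other library fragments to assemble custom TALE DNA-binding domains for TALENs or other designer TALE fusions.
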