Addgene plasmid #87502: NG-13
Purpose: For library amplification of fragment NG-13
Depositing lab: Steve Pollard. Depositing organization: University of Edinburgh. Publication: STAR: a simple TAL effector assembly reaction using isothermal assembly. Gogolok S, Garcia-Diaz C, Pollard SM. Sci Rep. 2016 Sep 12;6:33209. doi: 10.1038/srep33209. PubMed 27615025.
Backbone
  Vector backbone: pMA-T
  Backbone manufacturer: Life Technologies
  Vector type: TALEN, Synthetic Biology ; TALE DBD library preparation
Growth in bacteria
  Bacterial resistance: Ampicillin, 100 μg/mL
  Growth temperature: 37°C
  Growth strain: DH5alpha
  Copy number: High Copy
Gene/Insert
  Gene/Insert name: NG-13
  Species: Synthetic
  Cloning method: Unknown
Terms and licenses: Academic/Nonprofit Terms; Industry Terms: Not Available to Industry
How to cite: NG-13 was a gift from Steve Pollard (Addgene plasmid # 87502 ; http://n2t.net/addgene:87502 ; RRID:Addgene_87502)
