>Addgene plasmid #87502 | NG-13 | depositor partial sequence | sequence record 170654 | NG-13 RVD flanked by BciVI sites
GTATCCTGCAGCCATTGTGCTGGCGCGGATTCTTTATCACTGATAAGTTGGTGGACATATTATGAGTCGT
TTATCAGTGATAAAGTGTCAAGCATGACAAAGTTGCAGCCGAATACAGTGGAGTCATCCGTGCCGCCCTA
GACCTGTTGAACGAGGTCGGCGTAGACGGTCTGACGAGAGTCCACGCAAACTGGCGGAACGGTTGGGGGT
TCAGCAGCCGGCGCTTTAGAGTCCTGGCGTATTATGTCAAGATCATGGGCTCACGCCAGATCAGGTTGTT
GCAATCGCGTCGAATGGAGGGGGAAAGCAAGCCCTGGAAACCGTGCAAAGGTTGTTGCCGGTCTTGTGTC
AGGACCATGGCTTAACGCCGGAGCAAGTTGTACTGCAGGATAC
